>Addgene plasmid #204971 | raACR-TS-Kv-P2A-mCerulean3-pAAV-CaMKII | addgene full sequence | sequence record 405388 | Addgene NGS Result
TGGCCTTTTGCTCACATGTCCTGCAGGCAGCTGCGCGCTCGCTCGCTCACTGAGGCCGCCCGGGCGTCGG
GCGACCTTTGGTCGCCCGGCCTCAGTGAGCGAGCGAGCGCGCAGAGAGGGAGTGGCCAACTCCATCACTA
GGGGTTCCTGCGGCCGCACGCGTCTTGTGGACTAAGTTTGTTCGCATCCCCTTCTCCAACCCCCTCAGTA
CATCACCCTGGGGGAACAGGGTCCACTTGCTCCTGGGCCCACACAGTCCTGCAGTATTGTGTATATAAGG
CCAGGGCAAAGAGGAGCAGGTTTTAAAGTGAAAGGCAGGCAGGTGTTGGGGAGGCAGTTACCGGGGCAAC
GGGAACAGGGCGTTTCGGAGGTGGTTGCCATGGGGACCTGGATGCTGACGAAGGCTCGCGAGGCTGTGAG
CAGCCACAGTGCCCTGCTCAGAAGCCCCAAGCTCGTCAGTCAAGCCGGTTCTCCGTTTGCACTCAGGAGC
ACGGGCAGGCGAGTGGCCCCTAGTTCTGGGGGCAGCTCTAGAGCGGTACCGGATCCGCCACCATGTCCGC
CTACGAGGTGGTGAAGGACATCCGGCTGGTCATCCAGACCATCCTGCTGCTGGCCTTTTATGTGATGGCC
GGCTTCTACCTGTATCAGAAGAAGAAGAAGAGGGCCAGATGGGAGGTGCTGTACATCGCAACCGTGGCAG
GCCTGGCCAACACAATCGGCCTGGCCGCAGGACACCTGGAGCCACTGTCTTTTGCCGCAGAGGGAGTGGG
CAAGAAGACACCATGGCTGCGGTTCAGCTCCTGGATGACCACATGCCCCGTGCTGCTGATCCACCTGAAC
AATCTGGCAGGAGAGGAGGTGCAGAACGTGGAGCGCGCCAGCATGCTGGTCATCGAGCTGAATCTGATGG
TGCTGCTGGGCGCCACCTCTAGCTTCACAGATGGCGGCGGCGCCCTGGTGTTCTTTATGCTGAGCTGGCT
GGTGTGCTTTACCATCTTCGTGCAGGCCTGGACAATCTTTAACGAGGCCTTCGCCTCCCTGCCAGCAAAG
GCAAGGCCTCACCTGAATGGCATGATGTTCTGTTTTTACTTCGCCTGGGCAGGATTTGGCGTGCTGTTCG
CAGCAGGACCAGAGGGATGGGGACCCAAGGACAATATCCTGGCCGAGCTGGTGACCATCGCCATGGTGGT
GGTGGATTTCATCGCCAAGATCGTGTTTGGCTTCATCGGATGGCACCTGAGGTGGCGCGTGCTGAGGGGA
GAGGACGGCAAGGTGGGACCGAAACCGGTAAAGAGCAGGATCACCAGCGAGGGCGAGTACATCCCCCTGG
ACCAGATCGACATCAACGTGGTGCAGTCCCAGCCTATTCTGAACACCAAAGAGATGGCCCCCCAGAGTAA
ACCCCCTGAGGAGCTGGAAATGTCCTCAATGCCCTCCCCTGTGGCACCTCTTCCTGCAAGAACAGAGGGC
GTGATCGACATGAGGTCCATGAGTTCTATTGACTCTTTTATCTCATGCGCCACCGATTTTCCAGAGGCTA
CGCGGTTTAAGGGCTCCGGAGCCACGAACTTCTCTCTGTTAAAGCAAGCAGGAGACGTGGAAGAAAACCC
CGGTCCTGACATGCCTAGGATGGTGAGCAAGGGCGAGGAGCTGTTCACCGGGGTGGTGCCCATCCTGGTC
GAGCTGGACGGCGACGTAAACGGCCACAAGTTCAGCGTGTCCGGCGAGGGCGAGGGCGATGCCACCTACG
GCAAGCTGACCCTGAAGTTCATCTGCACCACCGGCAAGCTGCCCGTGCCCTGGCCCACCCTCGTGACCAC
CCTGACCTGGGGCGTGCAGTGCTTCAGCCGCTACCCCGACCACATGAAGCAGCACGACTTCTTCAAGTCC
GCCATGCCCGAAGGCTACGTCCAGGAGCGCACCATCTTCTTCAAGGACGACGGCAACTACAAGACCCGCG
CCGAGGTGAAGTTCGAGGGCGACACCCTGGTGAACCGCATCGAGCTGAAGGGCATCGACTTCAAGGAGGA
CGGCAACATCCTGGGGCACAAGCTGGAGTACAACTACATCAGCCACAACGTCTATATCACCGCCGACAAG
CAGAAGAACGGCATCAAGGCCAACTTCAAGATCCGCCACAACATCGAGGACGGCAGCGTGCAGCTCGCCG
ACCACTACCAGCAGAACACCCCCATCGGCGACGGCCCCGTGCTGCTGCCCGACAACCACTACCTGAGCAC
CCAGTCCGCCCTGAGCAAAGACCCCAACGAGAAGCGCGATCACATGGTCCTGCTGGAGTTCGTGACCGCC
GCCGGGATCACTCTCGGCATGGACGAGCTGTACAAGTAATAGGAATTCAAGCTTAATCAACCTCTGGATT
ACAAAATTTGTGAAAGATTGACTGATATTCTTAACTATGTTGCTCCTTTTACGCTGTGTGGATATGCTGC
TTTAATGCCTCTGTATCATGCTATTGCTTCCCGTATGGCTTTCGTTTTCTCCTCCTTGTATAAATCCTGG
TTGCTGTCTCTTTATGAGGAGTTGTGGCCCGTTGTCCGTCAACGTGGCGTGGTGTGCTCTGTGTTTGCTG
ACGCAACCCCCACTGGCTGGGGCATTGCCACCACCTGTCAACTCCTTTCTGGGACTTTCGCTTTCCCCCT
CCCGATCGCCACGGCAGAACTCATCGCCGCCTGCCTTGCCCGCTGCTGGACAGGGGCTAGGTTGCTGGGC
ACTGATAATTCCGTGGTGTTGTCGGGGAAGCTGACGTCAGCGCTAATAAAATCGCTATCCATCGAAGATG
GATGTGTGTTGGTTTTTTGTGTGGGTAACCCACGTGCGGACCGAGCGGCCGCAGGAACCCCTAGTGATGG
AGTTGGCCACTCCCTCTCTGCGCGCTCGCTCGCTCACTGAGGCCGGGCGACCAAAGGTCGCCCGACGCCC
GGGCTTTGCCCGGGCGGCCTCAGTGAGCGAGCGAGCGCGCAGCTGCCTGCAGGGGCGCCTGATGCGGTAT
TTTCTCCTTACGCATCTGTGCGGTATTTCACACCGCATA
[95 nt withheld, positions 3050-3144]
T
[46 nt withheld, positions 3146-3191]
C
[141 nt withheld, positions 3193-3333]
CCTTTGACGTTGGAGTCCACGTTCTTT
[37 nt withheld, positions 3361-3397]
ACTCTATCTCGGGCTATTCTTTTGATTTATAAGGGATTTTGCCGATTTCGGTCTATTGGTTAAAAAATGA
GCTGATTTAACAAAAATTTAACGCGAATTTTAACAAAATATTAACGTTTACAATTTTATGGTGCACTCTC
AGTACAATCTGCTCTGATGCCGCATAGTTAAGCCAGCCCCGACACCCGCCAACACCCGCTGACGCGCCCT
GACGGGCTTGTCTGCTCCCGGCATCCGCTTACAGACAAGCTGTGACCGTCTCCGGGAGCTGCATGTGTCA
GAGGTTTTCACCGTCATCACCGAAACGCGCGAGACGAAAGGGCCTCGTGATACGCCTATTTTTATAGGTT
AATGTCATGATAATAATGGTTTCTTAGACGTCAGGTGGCACTTTTCGGGGAAATGTGCGCGGAACCCCTA
TTTGTTTATTTTTCTAAATACATTCAAATATGTATCCGCTCATGAGACAATAACCCTGATAAATGCTTCA
ATAATATTGAAAAAGGAAGAGTATGAGTATTCAACATTTCCGTGTCGCCCTTATTCCCTTTTTTGCGGCA
TTTTGCCTTCCTGTTTTTGCTCACCCAGAAACGCTGGTGAAAGTAAAAGATGCTGAAGATCAGTTGGGTG
CACGAGTGGGTTACATCGAACTGGATCTCAACAGCGGTAAGATCCTTGAGAGTTTTCGCCCCGAAGAACG
TTTTCCAATGATGAGCACTTTTAAAGTTCTGCTATGTGGCGCGGTATTATCCCGTATTGACGCCGGGCAA
GAGCAACTCGGTCGCCGCATACACTATTCTCAGAATGACTTGGTTGAGTACTCACCAGTCACAGAAAAGC
ATCTTACGGATGGCATGACAGTAAGAGAATTATGCAGTGCTGCCATAACCATGAGTGATAACACTGCGGC
CAACTTACTTCTGACAACGATCGGAGGACCGAAGGAGCTAACCGCTTTTTTGCACAACATGGGGGATCAT
GTAACTCGCCTTGATCGTTGGGAACCGGAGCTGAATGAAGCCATACCAAACGACGAGCGTGACACCACGA
TGCCTGTAGCAATGGCAACAACGTTGCGCAAACTATTAACTGGCGAACTACTTACTCTAGCTTCCCGGCA
ACAATTAATAGACTGGATGGAGGCGGATAAAGTTGCAGGACCACTTCTGCGCTCGGCCCTTCCGGCTGGC
TGGTTTATTGCTGATAAATCTGGAGCCGGTGAGCGTGGGTCTCGCGGTATCATTGCAGCACTGGGGCCAG
ATGGTAAGCCCTCCCGTATCGTAGTTATCTACACGACGGGGAGTCAGGCAACTATGGATGAACGAAATAG
ACAGATCGCTGAGATAGGTGCCTCACTGATTAAGCATTGGTAACTGTCAGACCAAGTTTACTCATATATA
CTTTAGATTGATTTAAAACTTCATTTTTAATTTAAAAGGATCTAGGTGAAGATCCTTTTTGATAATCTCA
TGACCAAAATCCCTTAACGTGAGTTTTCGTTCCACTGAGCGTCAGACCCCGTAGAAAAGATCAAAGGATC
TTCTTGAGATCCTTTTTTTCTGCGCGTAATCTGCTGCTTGCAAACAAAAAAACCACCGCTACCAGCGGTG
GTTTGTTTGCCGGATCAAGAGCTACCAACTCTTTTTCCGAAGGTAACTGGCTTCAGCAGAGCGCAGATAC
CAAATACTGTTCTTCTAGTGTAGCCGTAGTTAGGCCACCACTTCAAGAACTCTGTAGCACCGCCTACATA
CCTCGCTCTGCTAATCCTGTTACCAGTGGCTGCTGCCAGTGGCGATAAGTCGTGTCTTACCGGGTTGGAC
TCAAGACGATAGTTACCGGATAAGGCGCAGCGGTCGGGCTGAACGGGGGGTTCGTGCACACAGCCCAGCT
TGGAGCGAACGACCTACACCGAACTGAGATACCTACAGCGTGAGCTATGAGAAAGCGCCACGCTTCCCGA
AGGGAGAAAGGCGGACAGGTATCCGGTAAGCGGCAGGGTCGGAACAGGAGAGCGCACGAGGGAGCTTCCA
GGGGGAAACGCCTGGTATCTTTATAGTCCTGTCGGGTTTTGCCACCTCTGACTTGAGCGTCGATTTTTGT
GATGCTCGTCAGGGGGGCGGAGCCTATGGAAAAACGCCAGCAACGCGGCCTTTTTACGGTTCCTGGCCTT
TTGC
Features (pLannotate 1.2.2; 16 found; start..end, strand, type, name):
     31..58      +  repeat_region  AAV2 ITR (fragment): inverted terminal repeat of adeno-associated virus serotype 2 inverted
     87..114     +  repeat_region  AAV2 ITR (fragment): inverted terminal repeat of adeno-associated virus serotype 2 inverted
    164..526     +  promoter       CaMKII promoter (fragment): promoter for the mouse calcium/calmodulin-dependent kinase II α subunit
   1285..1593    +  CDS            Kcnb1 (fragment): KCNB1_RAT - Experimental evidence at protein level: Swiss-Prot protein existence level 1. Voltage-gated potassium channel that mediates transmembrane potassium transport in excitable membranes, primarily in the brain, but also in the pancreas and cardiovascular system. Contributes to the regulation of the action potential (AP) repolarization, duration and frequency of repetitive AP firing in neurons, muscle cells and endocrine cells and plays a role in homeostatic attenuation of electrical excitability throughout the brain (PubMed:10024359, PubMed:10618149, PubMed:12451110, PubMed:17379638, Pu
   1561..1617    +  CDS            P2A: 2A peptide from porcine teschovirus-1 polyprotein Eukaryotic ribosomes fail to insert a peptide bond between the Gly and Pro residues, yielding separate polypeptides.
   1630..2349    +  CDS            ECFP: enhanced CFP mammalian codon-optimized
   2365..2768    +  misc_feature   WPRE: woodchuck hepatitis virus posttranscriptional regulatory element
   2775..2823    +  polyA_signal   poly(A) signal: synthetic polyadenylation signal
   2853..2993    +  repeat_region  AAV2 ITR: inverted terminal repeat of adeno-associated virus serotype 2 inverted
   2998..3049    -  misc_feature   bom (fragment): basis of mobility region from pBR322
   3068..3523    +  rep_origin     f1 ori (sequence partly withheld): f1 bacteriophage origin of replication; arrow indicates direction of (+) strand synthesis
   3524..3573    -  misc_feature   bom (fragment): basis of mobility region from pBR322
   3675..3710    -  CDS            rop (fragment): Rop protein, which maintains plasmids at low copy number; rop
   3805..3909    +  promoter       AmpR promoter: bla
   3910..4770    +  CDS            AmpR: β-lactamase; bla; confers resistance to ampicillin, carbenicillin, and related antibiotics
   4941..5529    +  rep_origin     ori: high-copy-number ColE1/pMB1/pBR322/pUC origin of replication
