[The description below was written by a language model from this plasmid's Addgene catalogue record and pLannotate feature annotations shown in this document.]
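Description:
raACR-TS-Kv-P2A-mCerulean3-pAAV-CaMKII is an AAV transfer plasmid built on the pAAV2-CaMKII backbone for delivering a red-light-sensitive inhibitory optogenetic tool to neurons. It is propagated in bacteria as a high-copy plasmid through a ColE1/pUC-type origin with ampicillin selection (AmpR with its own bla promoter), and it also carries an f1 phage origin. The expression cassette is bracketed by AAV2 inverted terminal repeats, which allow the intervening DNA to be packaged into recombinant AAV particles. The annotation finds the downstream ITR intact, but only short fragments of the upstream one. This may reflect how difficult these repeats are to sequence and annotate, or partial truncation. The recombination-deficient growth strain listed in the record is consistent with the general instability of ITRs.

The payload is driven by a fragment of the mouse CaMKIIα promoter, commonly used to favour expression in excitatory neurons. It encodes raACR, the S218A mutant of the anion-conducting channelrhodopsin MsACR1 from the alga Mantoniella squamata. The opsin coding region itself is not called in the automated feature table, but presumably lies in the unannotated stretch between the promoter and the next feature. That feature is a fragment of the rat Kv2.1 (Kcnb1) potassium channel, corresponding to the "Kv" soma-targeting motif in the name. The "TS" element, presumably a membrane trafficking signal, is not annotated. A P2A ribosome-skipping peptide then separates the opsin from mCerulean3 (annotated as an ECFP-type protein), so the cyan reporter is made as an independent polypeptide that marks expressing cells rather than remaining fused to the channel. A WPRE and a synthetic polyadenylation signal enhance and terminate the transcript. The construct is intended for soma-restricted, light-driven silencing of neurons with red light.

The sequenced record is 5,571 nt, slightly shorter than the catalogued 5,582 bp.
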