Addgene plasmid #204971: raACR-TS-Kv-P2A-mCerulean3-pAAV-CaMKII
Purpose: Soma-targeted neuronal expression of the MsACR1 mutant raACR and mCerulean3 separated by a P2A site.
Depositing lab: Peter Hegemann. Depositing organization: Humboldt-Universitaet zu Berlin. Publication: Robust optogenetic inhibition with red-light-sensitive anion-conducting channelrhodopsins. Oppermann J, Rozenberg A, Fabrin T, Gonzalez-Cabrera C, Parker R, Beja O, Prigge M, Hegemann P. eLife. 2024 Oct 14;12:RP90100. doi: 10.7554/eLife.90100. PubMed 39401075.
Backbone
  Vector backbone: pAAV2-CaMKII
  Backbone size w/o insert (bp): 3785
  Total vector size (bp): 5582
  Vector type: AAV
Growth in bacteria
  Bacterial resistance: Ampicillin, 100 μg/mL
  Growth temperature: 37°C
  Growth strain: NEB Stable
  Copy number: High Copy
Gene/Insert
  Gene/Insert name: raACR (alt name: MsACR1-S218A)
  Species: Mantoniella squamata
  Insert size (bp): 723
  Promoter: CaMKII
  Tag / fusion protein: mCerulean3 (C terminal on insert)
  Cloning method: Gibson Cloning
  Sequencing primers: 5′ CaMKII-fwd: gtggcccctagttctgggggcag; 3′ WPRE-rev: CATAGCGTAAAAGGAGCAACA
Terms and licenses: Academic/Nonprofit Terms; Industry Terms: Not Available to Industry
Depositor comments: Please visit https://doi.org/10.1101/2023.06.09.544329 for bioRxiv preprint.
How to cite: raACR-TS-Kv-P2A-mCerulean3-pAAV-CaMKII was a gift from Peter Hegemann (Addgene plasmid # 204971 ; http://n2t.net/addgene:204971 ; RRID:Addgene_204971)
