>Addgene plasmid #204971 | raACR-TS-Kv-P2A-mCerulean3-pAAV-CaMKII | depositor partial sequence | sequence record 399286 | raACR
ATGTCCGCCTACGAGGTGGTGAAGGACATCCGGCTGGTCATCCAGACCATCCTGCTGCTGGCCTTTTATG
TGATGGCCGGCTTCTACCTGTATCAGAAGAAGAAGAAGAGGGCCAGATGGGAGGTGCTGTACATCGCAAC
CGTGGCAGGCCTGGCCAACACAATCGGCCTGGCCGCAGGACACCTGGAGCCACTGTCTTTTGCCGCAGAG
GGAGTGGGCAAGAAGACACCATGGCTGCGGTTCAGCTCCTGGATGACCACATGCCCCGTGCTGCTGATCC
ACCTGAACAATCTGGCAGGAGAGGAGGTGCAGAACGTGGAGCGCGCCAGCATGCTGGTCATCGAGCTGAA
TCTGATGGTGCTGCTGGGCGCCACCTCTAGCTTCACAGATGGCGGCGGCGCCCTGGTGTTCTTTATGCTG
AGCTGGCTGGTGTGCTTTACCATCTTCGTGCAGGCCTGGACAATCTTTAACGAGGCCTTCGCCTCCCTGC
CAGCAAAGGCAAGGCCTCACCTGAATGGCATGATGTTCTGTTTTTACTTCGCCTGGGCAGGATTTGGCGT
GCTGTTCGCAGCAGGACCAGAGGGATGGGGACCCAAGGACAATATCCTGGCCGAGCTGGTGACCATCGCC
ATGGTGGTGGTGGATTTCATCGCCAAGATCGTGTTTGGCTTCATCGGATGGCACCTGAGGTGGCGCGTGC
TGAGGGGAGAGGACGGCAAGGTG
